Addgene plasmid #171273: pFTK001
Purpose: Part Plasmid Entry Vector (LVL0) from the Fungal Modular Cloning ToolKit.
Depositing lab: Arnold Driessen. Depositing organization: University of Groningen. Publication: Modular Synthetic Biology Toolkit for Filamentous Fungi. Mozsik L, Pohl C, Meyer V, Bovenberg RAL, Nygard Y, Driessen AJM. ACS Synth Biol. 2021 Nov 2. doi: 10.1021/acssynbio.1c00260. PubMed 34726388.
Backbone
  Vector backbone: pICH41295
  Vector type: Bacterial Expression, Yeast Expression, Synthetic Biology
Growth in bacteria
  Bacterial resistance: Spectinomycin, 50 μg/mL
  Growth temperature: 37°C
  Growth strain: DH5alpha
  Copy number: High Copy
Gene/Insert
  Gene/Insert name: Pact Pc20g11630 promoter
  Species: Penicillium, Aspergillus, or other fungal sources
  Mutation: n/a
  Cloning method: Restriction Enzyme; 5′ cloning site Unknown (unknown if destroyed)
Terms and licenses: Academic/Nonprofit Terms; Industry Terms: Not Available to Industry
How to cite: pFTK001 was a gift from Arnold Driessen (Addgene plasmid # 171273 ; http://n2t.net/addgene:171273 ; RRID:Addgene_171273)
