[The description below was written by a language model from this plasmid's Addgene catalogue record and pLannotate feature annotations shown in this document.]
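Description:
pFTK001 is a level 0 (LVL0) part plasmid from the Fungal Modular Cloning ToolKit, a synthetic-biology collection for assembling expression constructs for filamentous fungi. It is built on the pICH41295 backbone, a MoClo-type entry vector, and is a small (about 3.7 kb) high-copy plasmid maintained in E. coli. Propagation relies on a ColE1/pUC-type origin of replication, and selection is by spectinomycin through the aadA aminoglycoside adenylyltransferase gene, which appears to be driven by the annotated bla (AmpR) promoter upstream. The short integrase, gentamicin acetyltransferase and lacI fragments picked up by the automated annotation are most likely non-functional remnants, the first two from the integron context from which the aadA cassette was derived and the last from the vector's cloning history. They are not working genes.

The payload is a single regulatory part, the Pact promoter of the gene Pc20g11630. The record gives the source only broadly as Penicillium, Aspergillus or other fungal origin. The name suggests an actin gene promoter, but the record does not say so explicitly. This insert is not recognised by the feature table, which annotates only backbone elements up to roughly position 2,200, so the promoter presumably lies in the unannotated remainder of the sequence. The flanking restriction sites and fusion overhangs are also not recorded.

As a level 0 part, the plasmid carries no coding sequence or terminator and is not an expression construct on its own. In modular cloning systems, such promoter parts are combined with coding sequence and terminator parts to assemble higher-level transcription units, here for gene expression in fungal hosts.
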