Features (pLannotate 1.2.2; 6 found; start..end, strand, type, name):
    110..214     +  promoter       AmpR promoter: bla
    205..285     -  CDS            int (fragment): INT2_ECOLX - Protein inferred from homology: Swiss-Prot protein existence level 3. Putative integrase believed to be involved in the insertion of antibiotic resistance genes into plasmids and transposons. From Escherichia coli.
    373..429     +  CDS            GmR (fragment): gentamycin acetyltransferase; aacC1; confers resistance to gentamycin
    436..1224    +  CDS            aadA: S3AD_ECOLX - Experimental evidence at protein level: Swiss-Prot protein existence level 1. Mediates bacterial resistance to the antibiotics streptomycin and spectinomycin. From Escherichia coli.
   1398..1986    +  rep_origin     ori: high-copy-number ColE1/pMB1/pBR322/pUC origin of replication
   2169..2218    +  CDS            lacI (fragment): lac repressor; lacI; The lac repressor binds to the lac operator to inhibit transcription in E. coli. This inhibition can be relieved by adding lactose or isopropyl-β-D-thiogalactopyranoside (IPTG).
>Addgene plasmid #171273 | pFTK001 | addgene full sequence | sequence record 349167 | Addgene NGS Result
GTGGCTCTTCAGTGGACGAAAGGGCCTCGTGATACGCCTATTTTTATAGGTTAATGTCATGATAATAATG
GTTTCTTAGACGTCAGGTGGCACTTTTCGGGGAAATGTGCGCGGAACCCCTATTTGTTTATTTTTCTAAA
TACATTCAAATATGTATCCGCTCATGAGACAATAACCCTGATAAATGCTTCAATAATATTGAAAAAGGAA
GAGTATGCGCTCACGCAACTGGTCCAGAACCTTGACCGAACGCAGCGGTGGTAACGGCGCAGTGGCGGTT
TTCATGGCTTGTTATGACTGTTTTTTTTTGGGGTACAGTCTATGCCTCGGGCATCCAAGCAGCAAGCGCG
TTACGCCGTGGGTCGATGTTTGATGTTATGGAGCAGCAACGATGTTACGCAGCAGGGCAGTCGCCCTAAA
ACAAAGTTAAACATCATGAGGGAAGCGGTGATCGCCGAAGTATCGACTCAACTATCAGAGGTAGTTGGCG
TCATCGAGCGCCATCTCGAACCGACGTTGCTGGCCGTACATTTGTACGGCTCCGCAGTGGATGGCGGCCT
GAAGCCACACAGCGATATTGATTTGCTGGTTACGGTGACCGTAAGGCTTGATGAAACAACGCGGCGAGCT
TTGATCAACGACCTTTTGGAAACTTCGGCTTCCCCTGGAGAGAGCGAGATTCTCCGCGCTGTAGAAGTCA
CCATTGTTGTGCACGACGACATCATTCCGTGGCGTTATCCAGCTAAGCGCGAACTGCAATTTGGAGAATG
GCAGCGCAATGACATTCTTGCAGGTATCTTCGAGCCAGCCACGATCGACATTGATCTGGCTATCTTGCTG
ACAAAAGCAAGAGAACATAGCGTTGCCTTGGTAGGTCCAGCGGCGGAGGAACTCTTTGATCCGGTTCCTG
AACAGGATCTATTTGAGGCGCTAAATGAAACCTTAACGCTATGGAACTCGCCGCCCGACTGGGCTGGCGA
TGAGCGAAATGTAGTGCTTACGTTGTCCCGCATTTGGTACAGCGCAGTAACCGGCAAAATCGCGCCGAAG
GATGTCGCTGCCGACTGGGCAATGGAGCGCCTGCCGGCCCAGTATCAGCCCGTCATACTTGAAGCTAGAC
AGGCTTATCTTGGACAAGAAGAAGATCGCTTGGCCTCGCGCGCAGATCAGTTGGAAGAATTTGTCCATTA
CGTAAAAGGCGAGATCACCAAGGTAGTCGGCAAATAACTGTCAGACCAAGTTTACTCATATATACTTTAG
ATTGATTTAAAACTTCATTTTTAATTTAAAAGGATCTAGGTGAAGATCCTTTTTGATAATCTCATGACCA
AAATCCCTTAACGTGAGTTTTCGTTCCACTGAGCGTCAGACCCCGTAGAAAAGATCAAAGGATCTTCTTG
AGATCCTTTTTTTCTGCGCGTAATCTGCTGCTTGCAAACAAAAAAACCACCGCTACCAGCGGTGGTTTGT
TTGCCGGATCAAGAGCTACCAACTCTTTTTCCGAAGGTAACTGGCTTCAGCAGAGCGCAGATACCAAATA
CTGTTCTTCTAGTGTAGCCGTAGTTAGGCCACCACTTCAAGAACTCTGTAGCACCGCCTACATACCTCGC
TCTGCTAATCCTGTTACCAGTGGCTGCTGCCAGTGGCGATAAGTCGTGTCTTACCGGGTTGGACTCAAGA
CGATAGTTACCGGATAAGGCGCAGCGGTCGGGCTGAACGGGGGGTTCGTGCACACAGCCCAGCTTGGAGC
GAACGACCTACACCGAACTGAGATACCTACAGCGTGAGCTATGAGAAAGCGCCACGCTTCCCGAAGGGAG
AAAGGCGGACAGGTATCCGGTAAGCGGCAGGGTCGGAACAGGAGAGCGCACGAGGGAGCTTCCAGGGGGA
AACGCCTGGTATCTTTATAGTCCTGTCGGGTTTCGCCACCTCTGACTTGAGCGTCGATTTTTGTGATGCT
CGTCAGGGGGGCGGAGCCTATGGAAAAACGCCAGCAACGCGGCCTTTTTACGGTTCCTGGCCTTTTGCTG
GCCTTTTGCTCACATGTTCTTTCCTGCGTTATCCCCTGATTCTGTGGATAACCGTATTACCGCCTTTGAG
TGAGCTGATACCGCTCGCCGCAGCCGAACGACCGAGCGCAGCGAGTCAGTGAGCGAGGAAGCGGAAGAGC
GCCCAATACGCAAACCGCCTCTCCCCGCGCGTTGGCCGATTCATTAATCACTCTGTGGTCTCAGGAGGGA
GGCTCTGGTCGATTCGCGCGGCGACCAGTGGGTTCGATCATGTGACCGTATAACAAACCCTTGGAAAAGG
AACTGGACTACATCATCGACAATATAGAATACGCTTTCTCCAGAAGGTGATACATCATAAAAGAAATCCA
TGGTTTTCATCCCAACATTGAGCTACAAACCCTGTCAACCATATGTGATTCGAGTCTTGGCCCATGTAAT
ACCAACTGAGGTTTAATCCATATTCGTTCTCATTGGAAAGAGACTGAGGGCTTCTAGATTTTTCATGGAG
ATAACCGAGTTAAGAAGGTATGAAAGCATGTTATCACCACGTTTTGTTTCGGTTTGAATGGTGCTGGTTT
GCTGGAACCGTTGGGCATCCGGGATAGCTTTGCAGATAGGAATAATCTGGCCCTGTCCGGGAATAGCTGT
GTTATACTATGAGATGACTGCCATGTTCATCGCTTCCCTAATGGTTTATCGAGGTAGGGAGTGCCTTGGA
ATGTACTAGAACCTGCCCAGGTGGCTATCAAAGTTGTGCCAAGATATATTTCAAGGGGCTTAAAGTTCAG
TGCGGGAGAACTTTAGGTGCCGATGGAGGGGTCAAATACTCCGTACATAGCAGGATGTTCTGCTAGCCAA
AAGTAGGCTGACCTATTCCATTCTAATGCAAGATCAGAACAGAACATAAAATAAGGCAAAGTCAGTGGTG
AATAGAGAGAACGTACAAGTCGTATTCGTACTTCTCAATGTATATCACGTGGCACTTCACCGCCTCATCA
TTCCAAGAGGCTTAGCTGTTCTCCCTGACCCTCCAGGGTTGGAAATGGCGGTAACCTGAACAGATAGAAA
TGGTCTGACAGTGGCCAGGGACTCTCCCGTATTATCCCCATCTTACCAAAACCAAAACCGAGGTGGTTTG
CGTGTCCACTTCCAATAACCTTGGAACGGGTACCCCAATGACTTCAAGTCTGGGTCTGTCCTATACTTAG
AACATCGACGCCACGGGGGAATTCAGCAGCCTACGGAGTCCATAAGACACCAAGACACAGCCATTGTATG
GATTATATATGCCATGTATGCCTGACAATGCTGTATAAGTACTGTAATACAAGGTAAACCCCCAACCCGG
TCAAGGTACGTGTTCCCGCCGTACCCAAAAGGGTCCCCAAGAATGTCCACGCAATACTTTTAGGTAGACA
TTGAAGGAATCCAAGTGAGAAATTCAATGAACATGAACAATAGTTCTGCCTTATAATCTTTATAAGTATA
AAAATCAGAAAGAGAATTATATACAAAAGGGTAGATCTGGAGGGGGTTCAGAGTTAAGGCCTCAGGCAGC
GCACAATCCCAGCCATCACAAACCCCTCTCCACTCTTCCCTCTCTCTCTCTTCCTTCTTCCTTTCTCCCC
TAATCCCAACTATATCCCCTCTAACCTCTTTCCATCTTTCTTTTCTTTTTTCCCCTCTTCTCCCCTAAGT
CCCTTGTTTAATCAGTCACAAATGTGAGACCACGAA
